Addgene plasmid #132621: pAcGP67B human Fzd4 CRD (38–160)
Purpose: expresses human Fzd4 CRD (38-160) in Hi5 insect cell
Depositing lab: Wenqing Xu. Depositing organization: University of Washington. Publication: Structural basis of the Norrin-Frizzled 4 interaction. Shen G, Ke J, Wang Z, Cheng Z, Gu X, Wei Y, Melcher K, Xu HE, Xu W. Cell Res. 2015 Sep;25(9):1078-81. doi: 10.1038/cr.2015.92. Epub 2015 Jul 31. PubMed 26227961.
Backbone
  Vector backbone: pAcGP67B
  Vector type: Insect Expression
Growth in bacteria
  Bacterial resistance: Ampicillin, 100 μg/mL
  Growth temperature: 37°C
  Growth strain: DH5alpha
  Copy number: Unknown
Gene/Insert
  Gene/Insert name: Fzd4 CRD (38–160)
  Species: H. sapiens (human)
  Entrez Gene: FZD4 (a.k.a. CD344, EVR1, FEVR, FZD4S, Fz-4, Fz4, FzE4, GPCR, hFz4)
Terms and licenses: Academic/Nonprofit Terms; Industry Terms: Not Available to Industry
How to cite: pAcGP67B human Fzd4 CRD (38–160) was a gift from Wenqing Xu (Addgene plasmid # 132621 ; http://n2t.net/addgene:132621 ; RRID:Addgene_132621)
