[The description below was written by a language model from this plasmid's Addgene catalogue record and pLannotate feature annotations shown in this document.]
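Description:
pAcGP67B human Fzd4 CRD (38–160) is a baculovirus transfer vector built on the pAcGP67B backbone for secreted production of the cysteine-rich domain (CRD) of human Frizzled-4 in insect cells; the record names Hi5 cells as the expression host. In E. coli the roughly 10.1 kb plasmid is maintained through a high-copy ColE1/pUC-type origin and selected with ampicillin via the β-lactamase gene. Remnants of lac, lacZα, rop and bom sequences are backbone leftovers with no apparent role in the design.

The expression cassette is driven by the AcMNPV polyhedrin promoter, a very late viral promoter. Because the plasmid is circular, this promoter, annotated at the end of the sequence numbering, sits just upstream of the cassette at the start. The open reading frame begins with the GP64 (gp67) signal sequence, which directs the protein into the secretory pathway. This suits an extracellular, disulfide-rich domain. An 8xHis tag follows for affinity purification, and then the FZD4 fragment corresponding to residues 38–160. Downstream lie a polyhedrin coding fragment and the polyhedrin 3' UTR. The cassette is flanked on both sides by AcMNPV genomic sequence, with the lef2/ORF603 recombination region and neighbouring viral ORFs on one side and further viral gene fragments, including PK1, on the other. These flanks provide the homology for recombination with baculoviral DNA in co-transfected insect cells, placing the cassette at the polyhedrin locus and yielding recombinant virus.

FZD4 is a receptor for Wnt proteins and norrin, and the CRD is its extracellular ligand-binding domain. The associated publication title indicates that the construct supplied purified CRD for structural study of the Norrin–Frizzled 4 interaction.
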