Features (pLannotate 1.2.2; 27 found; start..end, strand, type, name):
      1..60      +  sig_peptide    GP64 signal sequence: signal sequence from the baculovirus envelope glycoprotein GP64; Autographa californica gp64
     76..99      +  CDS            8xHis: 8xHis affinity tag
    115..468     +  CDS            FZD4 (fragment): FZD4_HUMAN - Experimental evidence at protein level: Swiss-Prot protein existence level 1. Receptor for Wnt proteins (PubMed:30135577). Most frizzled receptors are coupled to the beta-catenin (CTNNB1) canonical signaling pathway, which leads to the activation of disheveled proteins, inhibition of GSK-3 kinase, nuclear accumulation of beta-catenin (CTNNB1) and activation of Wnt target genes (PubMed:30135577). Plays a critical role in retinal vascularization by acting as a receptor for Wnt proteins and norrin (NDP) (By similarity). In retina, it can be activated by Wnt protein-binding and also b
    489..1052    +  CDS            PH (fragment): PYHD_NPVAC - Also known as P29, POLH. Experimental evidence at protein level: Swiss-Prot protein existence level 1. Major component of the virus occlusion bodies which are large proteinaceous structures termed polyhedra. These structures serve as the protective package for the virus particles outside the infected host and allow natural transmission of virus between insect hosts, assisting persistence in the environment. Forms the paracrystalline lattice of polyhedra and interacts with enveloped virions as well as other accessory molecules and structures to form a mature viral occlusion body. F
   1056..1428    +  3'UTR          polyhedrin 3' UTR: 3' UTR from the Autographa californica nucleopolyhedrovirus polyhedrin gene (Suzuki et al., 2006)
   2108..2125    -  CDS            9xHis (fragment): 9xHis affinity tag
   2422..2709    -  CDS            P61 (fragment): P78_NPVAC - Experimental evidence at protein level: Swiss-Prot protein existence level 1. Plays a role in the transport of the nucleocapsids from the cytoplasm toward the host nucleus together with the host actin- polymerizing Arp2/3 complex. From Autographa californica nuclear polyhedrosis virus (AcMNPV).
   2708..3328    +  CDS            PK1 (fragment): PK1_NPVAC - Also known as PK-1. Experimental evidence at transcript level: Swiss-Prot protein existence level 2. Serine/threonine protein kinase that plays a role in viral propagation by phosphorylating various viral and cellular substrates including the viral p6.9 protein or host histone H1. Participates in nucleocapsid assembly and polyhedra formation. From Autographa californica nuclear polyhedrosis virus (AcMNPV).
   3365..3381    -  protein_bind   lac operator: The lac repressor binds to the lac operator to inhibit transcription in E. coli. This inhibition can be relieved by adding lactose or isopropyl-β-D-thiogalactopyranoside (IPTG). lac repressor encoded by lacI
   3389..3419    -  promoter       lac promoter: promoter for the E. coli lac operon
   3434..3455    -  protein_bind   CAP binding site: CAP binding activates transcription in the presence of cAMP. E. coli catabolite activator protein
   3468..3560    -  CDS            lacI (fragment): lac repressor; lacI; The lac repressor binds to the lac operator to inhibit transcription in E. coli. This inhibition can be relieved by adding lactose or isopropyl-β-D-thiogalactopyranoside (IPTG).
   3743..4331    -  rep_origin     ori: high-copy-number ColE1/pMB1/pBR322/pUC origin of replication
   4502..5362    -  CDS            AmpR: β-lactamase; bla; confers resistance to ampicillin, carbenicillin, and related antibiotics
   5363..5467    -  promoter       AmpR promoter: bla
   5562..5597    +  CDS            rop (fragment): Rop protein, which maintains plasmids at low copy number; rop
   5699..5798    +  misc_feature   bom (fragment): basis of mobility region from pBR322
   5804..5958    -  CDS            lacZα (fragment): LacZα fragment of β-galactosidase; lacZ fragment
   6036..6539    +  CDS            PTP: PTP_NPVAC - Experimental evidence at protein level: Swiss-Prot protein existence level 1. Plays a role in the regulation and processing of late viral mRNAs by displaying RNA 5'-triphosphatase and diphosphatase activities. From Autographa californica nuclear polyhedrosis virus (AcMNPV).
   6577..7560    -  CDS            Y002_NPVAC: Protein predicted: Swiss-Prot protein existence level 4. From Autographa californica nuclear polyhedrosis virus (AcMNPV).
   7620..7778    -  CDS            CTL: CXOL_NPVAC - Also known as CTX. Protein inferred from homology: Swiss-Prot protein existence level 3. From Autographa californica nuclear polyhedrosis virus (AcMNPV).
   7831..8283    -  CDS            Y004_NPVAC: Protein predicted: Swiss-Prot protein existence level 4. From Autographa californica nuclear polyhedrosis virus (AcMNPV).
   8312..8638    +  CDS            Y005_NPVAC: Protein predicted: Swiss-Prot protein existence level 4. From Autographa californica nuclear polyhedrosis virus (AcMNPV).
   8622..9251    +  CDS            LEF-2: LEF2_NPVAC - Experimental evidence at protein level: Swiss-Prot protein existence level 1. Plays an essential role in viral DNA replication. Does not seem to participate in the initiation step but is rather important for the amplification of DNA. Also required for expression from the vp39 and polh promoters. From Autographa californica nuclear polyhedrosis virus (AcMNPV).
   9130..9957    +  misc_recomb    baculovirus recombination region (lef2/ORF603): contains ORF603 and part of lef2
   9961..10052   +  promoter       polyhedrin promoter: polh from Autographa californica; promoter for the baculovirus polyhedrin gene
  10095..10148   +  promoter       gp64 promoter (fragment): Autographa californica gp64; promoter for the baculovirus gp64 glycoprotein gene
>Addgene plasmid #132621 | pAcGP67B human Fzd4 CRD (38–160) | addgene full sequence | sequence record 259517 | Addgene NGS Result
ATGGTAAGCGCTATTGTTTTATATGTGCTTTTGGCGGCGGCGGCGCATTCTGCCTTTGCGGCGGATCTTG
GATCCCACCATCACCATCACCATCACCATGGGGACGAGGAAGAGCGGCGCTGCGACCCCATCCGCATCTC
CATGTGCCAGAACCTCGGCTACAACGTGACCAAGATGCCCAACCTGGTTGGGCACGAGCTGCAGACGGAC
GCCGAGCTGCAGCTGACAACTTTCACACCGCTCATCCAGTACGGCTGCTCCAGCCAGCTGCAGTTCTTCC
TTTGTTCTGTTTATGTGCCAATGTGCACAGAGAAGATCAACATCCCCATTGGCCCATGCGGCGGCATGTG
TCTTTCAGTCAAGAGACGCTGTGAACCCGTCCTGAAGGAATTTGGATTTGCCTGGCCAGAGAGTCTGAAC
TGCAGCAAATTCCCACCACAGAACGACCACAACCACATGTGCATGGAATGAGCGGCCGCTGCAGATCTGA
TCCTTTCCTGGGACCCGGCAAGAACCAAAAACTCACTCTCTTCAAGGAAATCCGTAATGTTAAACCCGAC
ACGATGAAGCTTGTCGTTGGATGGAAAGGAAAAGAGTTCTACAGGGAAACTTGGACCCGCTTCATGGAAG
ACAGCTTCCCCATTGTTAACGACCAAGAAGTGATGGATGTTTTCCTTGTTGTCAACATGCGTCCCACTAG
ACCCAACCGTTGTTACAAATTCCTGGCCCAACACGCTCTGCGTTGCGACCCCGACTATGTACCTCATGAC
GTGATTAGGATCGTCGAGCCTTCATGGGTGGGCAGCAACAACGAGTACCGCATCAGCCTGGCTAAGAAGG
GCGGCGGCTGCCCAATAATGAACCTTCACTCTGAGTACACCAACTCGTTCGAACAGTTCATCGATCGTGT
CATCTGGGAGAACTTCTACAAGCCCATCGTTTACATCGGTACCGACTCTGCTGAAGAGGAGGAAATTCTC
CTTGAAGTTTCCCTGGTGTTCAAAGTAAAGGAGTTTGCACCAGACGCACCTCTGTTCACTGGTCCGGCGT
ATTAAAACACGATACATTGTTATTAGTACATTTATTAAGCGCTAGATTCTGTGCGTTGTTGATTTACAGA
CAATTGTTGTACGTATTTTAATAATTCATTAAATTTATAATCTTTAGGGTGGTATGTTAGAGCGAAAATC
AAATGATTTTCAGCGTCTTTATATCTGAATTTAAATATTAAATCCTCAATAGATTTGTAAAATAGGTTTC
GATTAGTTTCAAACAAGGGTTGTTTTTCCGAACCGATGGCTGGACTATCTAATGGATTTTCGCTCAACGC
CACAAAACTTGCCAAATCTTGTAGCAGCAATCTAGCTTTGTCGATATTCGTTTGTGTTTTGTTTTGTAAT
AAAGGTTCGACGTCGTTCAAAATATTATGCGCTTTTGTATTTCTTTCATCACTGTCGTTAGTGTACAATT
GACTCGACGTAAACACGTTAAATAAAGCTTGGACATATTTAACATCGGGCGTGTTAGCTTTATTAGGCCG
ATTATCGTCGTCGTCCCAACCCTCGTCGTTAGAAGTTGCTTCCGAAGACGATTTTGCCATAGCCACACGA
CGCCTATTAATTGTGTCGGCTAACACGTCCGCGATCAAATTTGTAGTTGAGCTTTTTGGAATTATTTCTG
ATTGCGGGCGTTTTTGGGCGGGTTTCAATCTAACTGTGCCCGATTTTAATTCAGACAACACGTTAGAAAG
CGATGGTGCAGGCGGTGGTAACATTTCAGACGGCAAATCTACTAATGGCGGCGGTGGTGGAGCTGATGAT
AAATCTACCATCGGTGGAGGCGCAGGCGGGGCTGGCGGCGGAGGCGGAGGCGGAGGTGGTGGCGGTGATG
CAGACGGCGGTTTAGGCTCAAATGTCTCTTTAGGCAACACAGTCGGCACCTCAACTATTGTACTGGTTTC
GGGCGCCGTTTTTGGTTTGACCGGTCTGAGACGAGTGCGATTTTTTTCGTTTCTAATAGCTTCCAACAAT
TGTTGTCTGTCGTCTAAAGGTGCAGCGGGTTGAGGTTCCGTCGGCATTGGTGGAGCGGGCGGCAATTCAG
ACATCGATGGTGGTGGTGGTGGTGGAGGCGCTGGAATGTTAGGCACGGGAGAAGGTGGTGGCGGCGGTGC
CGCCGGTATAATTTGTTCTGGTTTAGTTTGTTCGCGCACGATTGTGGGCACCGGCGCAGGCGCCGCTGGC
TGCACAACGGAAGGTCGTCTGCTTCGAGGCAGCGCTTGGGGTGGTGGCAATTCAATATTATAATTGGAAT
ACAAATCGTAAAAATCTGCTATAAGCATTGTAATTTCGCTATCGTTTACCGTGCCGATATTTAACAACCG
CTCAATGTAAGCAATTGTATTGTAAAGAGATTGTCTCAAGCTCGCACGCCGATAACAAGCCTTTTCATTT
TTACTACAGCATTGTAGTGGCGAGACACTTCGCTGTCGTCGACGTACATGTATGCTTTGTTGTCAAAAAC
GTCGTTGGCAAGCTTTAAAATATTTAAAAGAACATCTCTGTTCAGCACCACTGTGTTGTCGTAAATGTTG
TTTTTGATAATTTGCGCTTCCGCAGTATCGACACGTTCAAAAAATTGATGCGCATCAATTTTGTTGTTCC
TATTATTGAATAAATAAGATTGTACAGATTCATATCTACGATTCGTCATGGCCACCACAAATGCTACGCT
GCAAACGCTGGTACAATTTTACGAAAACTGCAAAAACGTCAAAACTCGGTATAAAATAATCAACGGGCGC
TTTGGCAAAATATCTATTTTATCGCACAAGCCCACTAGCAAATTGTATTTGCAGAAAACAATTTCGGCGC
ACAATTTTAACGCTGACGAAATAAAAGTTCACCAGTTAATGAGCGACCACCCAAATTTTATAAAAATCTA
TTTTAATCACGGTTCCATCAACAACCAAGTGATCGTGATGGACTACATTGACTGTCCCGATTTATTTGAA
ACACTACAAATTAAAGGCGAGCTTTCGTACCAACTTGTTAGCAATATTATTAGACAGCTGTGTGAAGCGC
TCAACGATTTGCACAAGCACAATTTCATACACAACGACATAAAACTCGAAAATGTCTTATATTTCGAAGC
ACTTGATCGCGTGTATGTTTGCGATTACGGATTGTGCAAACACGAAAACTCACTTAGCGTGCACGACGGC
ACGTTGGAGTATTTTAGTCCGGAAAAAATTCGACACCACAACTATGCACGTTCGTTTGACTGGTACGCCG
TCGGCGTGTTAACATACAAGTTGCTAACCGGCGGCCAATTCGTAATCATGGTCATAGCTGTTTCCTGTGT
GAAATTGTTATCCGCTCACAATTCCACACAACATACGAGCCGGAAGCATAAAGTGTAAAGCCTGGGGTGC
CTAATGAGTGAGCTAACTCACATTAATTGCGTTGCGCTCACTGCCCGCTTTCCAGTCGGGAAACCTGTCG
TGCCAGCTGCATTAATGAATCGGCCAACGCGCGGGGAGAGGCGGTTTGCGTATTGGGCGCTCTTCCGCTT
CCTCGCTCACTGACTCGCTGCGCTCGGTCGTTCGGCTGCGGCGAGCGGTATCAGCTCACTCAAAGGCGGT
AATACGGTTATCCACAGAATCAGGGGATAACGCAGGAAAGAACATGTGAGCAAAAGGCCAGCAAAAGGCC
AGGAACCGTAAAAAGGCCGCGTTGCTGGCGTTTTTCCATAGGCTCCGCCCCCCTGACGAGCATCACAAAA
ATCGACGCTCAAGTCAGAGGTGGCGAAACCCGACAGGACTATAAAGATACCAGGCGTTTCCCCCTGGAAG
CTCCCTCGTGCGCTCTCCTGTTCCGACCCTGCCGCTTACCGGATACCTGTCCGCCTTTCTCCCTTCGGGA
AGCGTGGCGCTTTCTCATAGCTCACGCTGTAGGTATCTCAGTTCGGTGTAGGTCGTTCGCTCCAAGCTGG
GCTGTGTGCACGAACCCCCCGTTCAGCCCGACCGCTGCGCCTTATCCGGTAACTATCGTCTTGAGTCCAA
CCCGGTAAGACACGACTTATCGCCACTGGCAGCAGCCACTGGTAACAGGATTAGCAGAGCGAGGTATGTA
GGCGGTGCTACAGAGTTCTTGAAGTGGTGGCCTAACTACGGCTACACTAGAAGAACAGTATTTGGTATCT
GCGCTCTGCTGAAGCCAGTTACCTTCGGAAAAAGAGTTGGTAGCTCTTGATCCGGCAAACAAACCACCGC
TGGTAGCGGTGGTTTTTTTGTTTGCAAGCAGCAGATTACGCGCAGAAAAAAAGGATCTCAAGAAGATCCT
TTGATCTTTTCTACGGGGTCTGACGCTCAGTGGAACGAAAACTCACGTTAAGGGATTTTGGTCATGAGAT
TATCAAAAAGGATCTTCACCTAGATCCTTTTAAATTAAAAATGAAGTTTTAAATCAATCTAAAGTATATA
TGAGTAAACTTGGTCTGACAGTTACCAATGCTTAATCAGTGAGGCACCTATCTCAGCGATCTGTCTATTT
CGTTCATCCATAGTTGCCTGACTCCCCGTCGTGTAGATAACTACGATACGGGAGGGCTTACCATCTGGCC
CCAGTGCTGCAATGATACCGCGAGACCCACGCTCACCGGCTCCAGATTTATCAGCAATAAACCAGCCAGC
CGGAAGGGCCGAGCGCAGAAGTGGTCCTGCAACTTTATCCGCCTCCATCCAGTCTATTAATTGTTGCCGG
GAAGCTAGAGTAAGTAGTTCGCCAGTTAATAGTTTGCGCAACGTTGTTGCCATTGCTACAGGCATCGTGG
TGTCACGCTCGTCGTTTGGTATGGCTTCATTCAGCTCCGGTTCCCAACGATCAAGGCGAGTTACATGATC
CCCCATGTTGTGCAAAAAAGCGGTTAGCTCCTTCGGTCCTCCGATCGTTGTCAGAAGTAAGTTGGCCGCA
GTGTTATCACTCATGGTTATGGCAGCACTGCATAATTCTCTTACTGTCATGCCATCCGTAAGATGCTTTT
CTGTGACTGGTGAGTACTCAACCAAGTCATTCTGAGAATAGTGTATGCGGCGACCGAGTTGCTCTTGCCC
GGCGTCAATACGGGATAATACCGCGCCACATAGCAGAACTTTAAAAGTGCTCATCATTGGAAAACGTTCT
TCGGGGCGAAAACTCTCAAGGATCTTACCGCTGTTGAGATCCAGTTCGATGTAACCCACTCGTGCACCCA
ACTGATCTTCAGCATCTTTTACTTTCACCAGCGTTTCTGGGTGAGCAAAAACAGGAAGGCAAAATGCCGC
AAAAAAGGGAATAAGGGCGACACGGAAATGTTGAATACTCATACTCTTCCTTTTTCAATATTATTGAAGC
ATTTATCAGGGTTATTGTCTCATGAGCGGATACATATTTGAATGTATTTAGAAAAATAAACAAATAGGGG
TTCCGCGCACATTTCCCCGAAAAGTGCCACCTGACGTCTAAGAAACCATTATTATCATGACATTAACCTA
TAAAAATAGGCGTATCACGAGGCCCTTTCGTCTCGCGCGTTTCGGTGATGACGGTGAAAACCTCTGACAC
ATGCAGCTCCCGGAGACGGTCACAGCTTGTCTGTAAGCGGATGCCGGGAGCAGACAAGCCCGTCAGGGCG
CGTCAGCGGGTGTTGGCGGGTGTCGGGGCTGGCTTAACTATGCGGCATCAGAGCAGATTGTACTGAGAGT
GCACCATATGCGGTGTGAAATACCGCACAGATGCGTAAGGAGAAAATACCGCATCAGGCGCCATTCGCCA
TTCAGGCTGCGCAACTGTTGGGAAGGGCGATCGGTGCGGGCCTCTTCGCTATTACGCCAGCTGGCGAAAG
GGGGATGTGCTGCAAGGCGATTAAGTTGGGTAACGCCAGGGTTTTCCCAGTCACGACGTTGTAAAACGAC
GGCCAGTGCCAAGCTTGGCTCGTAAAGCGAGTTGAAGGATCATATTTAGTTGCGTTTATGAGATAAGATT
GAAAGCACGTGTAAAATGTTTCCCGCGCGTTGGCACAACTATTTACAATGCGGCCAAGTTATAAAAGATT
CTAATCTGATATGTTTTAAAACACCTTTGCGGCCCGAGTTGTTTGCGTACGTGACTAGCGAAGAAGATAT
GTGGACCGCAGAACAGATAGTAAAACAAAACCCTAGTATTGGAGCAATAATCGATTTAACCAACACGTCT
AAATATTATGATGGTGTGCATTTTTTGCGGGCGGGCCTGTTATACAAAAAAATTCAAGTACCTGGCCAGA
CTTTGCCGCCTGAAAGCATAGTTCAAGAATTTATTGACACGGTAAAAGAATTTACAGAAAAGTGTCCCGG
CATGTTGGTGGGCGTGCACTGCACACACGGTATTAATCGCACCGGTTACATGGTGTGCAGATATTTAATG
CACACCCTGGGTATTGCGCCGCAGGAAGCCATAGATAGATTCGAAAAAGCCAGAGGTCACAAAATTGAAA
GACAAAATTACGTTCAAGATTTATTAATTTAATTAATATTATTTGCATTCTTTAACAAATACTTTATCCT
ATTTTCAAATTGTTGCGCTTCTTCCAGCGAACCAAAACTATGCTTCGCTTGCTCCGTTTAGCTTGTAGCC
GATCAGTGGCGTTGTTCCAATCGACGGTAGGATTAGGCCGGATATTCTCCACCACAATGTTGGCAACGTT
GATGTTACGTTTATGCTTTTGGTTTTCCACGTACGTCTTTTGGCCGGTAATAGCCGTAAACGTAGTGCCG
TCGCGCGTCACGCACAACACCGGATGTTTGCGCTTGTCCGCGGGGTATTGAACCGCGCGATCCGACAAAT
CCACCACTTTGGCAACTAAATCGGTGACCTGCGCGTCTTTTTTCTGCATTATTTCGTCTTTCTTTTGCAT
GGTTTCCTGGAAGCCGGTGTACATGCGGTTTAGATCAGTCATGACGCGCGTGACCTGCAAATCTTTGGCC
TCGATCTGCTTGTCCTTGATGGCAACGATGCGTTCAATAAACTCTTGTTTTTTAACAAGTTCCTCGGTTT
TTTGCGCCACCACCGCTTGCAGCGCGTTTGTGTGCTCGGTGAATGTCGCAATCAGCTTAGTCACCAACTG
TTTGCTCTCCTCCTCCCGTTGTTTGATCGCGGGATCGTACTTGCCGGTGCAGAGCACTTGAGGAATTACT
TCTTCTAAAAGCCATTCTTGTAATTCTATGGCGTAAGGCAATTTGGACTTCATAATCAGCTGAATCACGC
CGGATTTAGTAATGAGCACTGTATGCGGCTGCAAATACAGCGGGTCGCCCCTTTTCACGACGCTGTTAGA
GGTAGGGCCCCCATTTTGGATGGTCTGCTCAAATAACGATTTGTATTTATTGTCTACATGAACACGTATA
GCTTTATCACAAACTGTATATTTTAAACTGTTAGCGACGTCCTTGGCCACGAACCGGACCTGTTGGTCGC
GCTCTAGCACGTACCGCAGGTTGAACGTATCTTCTCCAAATTTAAATTCTCCAATTTTAACGCGAGCCAT
TTTGATACACGTGTGTCGATTTTGCAACAACTATTGTTTTTTAACGCAAACTAAACTTATTGTGGTAAGC
AATAATTAAATATGGGGGAACATGCGCCGCTACAACACTCGTCGTTATGAACGCAGACGGCGCCGGTCTC
GGCGCAAGCGGCTAAAACGTGTTGCGCGTTCAACGCGGCAAACATCGCAAAAGCCAATAGTACAGTTTTG
ATTTGCATATTAACGGCGATTTTTTAAATTATCTTATTTAATAAATAGTTATGACGCCTACAACTCCCCG
CCCGCGTTGACTCGCTGCACCTCGAGCAGTTCGTTGACGCCTTCCTCCGTGTGGCCGAACACGTCGAGCG
GGTGGTCGATGACCAGCGGCGTGCCGCACGCGACGCACAAGTATCTGTACACCGAATGATCGTCGGGCGA
AGGCACGTCGGCCTCCAAGTGGCAATATTGGCAAATTCGAAAATATATACAGTTGGGTTGTTTGCGCATA
TCTATCGTGGCGTTGGGCATGTACGTCCGAACGTTGATTTGCATGCAAGCCGAAATTAAATCATTGCGAT
TAGTGCGATTAAAACGTTGTACATCCTCGCTTTTAATCATGCCGTCGATTAAATCGCGCAATCGAGTCAA
GTGATCAAAGTGTGGAATAATGTTTTCTTTGTATTCCCGAGTCAAGCGCAGCGCGTATTTTAACAAACTA
GCCATCTTGTAAGTTAGTTTCATTTAATGCAACTTTATCCAATAATATATTATGTATCGCACGTCAAGAA
TTAACAATGCGCCCGTTGTCGCATCTCAACACGACTATGATAGAGATCAAATAAAGCGCGAATTAAATAG
CTTGCGACGCAACGTGCACGATCTGTGCACGCGTTCCGGCACGAGCTTTGATTGTAATAAGTTTTTACGA
AGCGATGACATGACCCCCGTAGTGACAACGATCACGCCCAAAAGAACTGCCGACTACAAAATTACCGAGT
ATGTCGGTGACGTTAAAACTATTAAGCCATCCAATCGACCGTTAGTCGAATCAGGACCGCTGGTGCGAGA
AGCCGCGAAGTATGGCGAATGCATCGTATAACGTGTGGAGTCCGCTCATTAGAGCGTCATGTTTAGACAA
GAAAGCTACATATTTAATTGATCCCGATGATTTTATTGATAAATTGACCCTAACTCCATACACGGTATTC
TACAATGGCGGGGTTTTGGTCAAAATTTCCGGACTGCGATTGTACATGCTGTTAACGGCTCCGCCCACTA
TTAATGAAATTAAAAATTCCAATTTTAAAAAACGCAGCAAGAGAAACATTTGTATGAAAGAATGCGTAGA
AGGAAAGAAAAATGTCGTCGACATGCTGAACAACAAGATTAATATGCCTCCGTGTATAAAAAAAATATTG
AACGATTTGAAAGAAAACAATGTACCGCGCGGCGGTATGTACAGGAAGAGGTTTATACTAAACTGTTACA
TTGCAAACGTGGTTTCGTGTGCCAAGTGTGAAAACCGATGTTTAATCAAGGCTCTGACGCATTTCTACAA
CCACGACTCCAAGTGTGTGGGTGAAGTCATGCATCTTTTAATCAAATCCCAAGATGTGTATAAACCACCA
AACTGCCAAAAAATGAAAACTGTCGACAAGCTCTGTCCGTTTGCTGGCAACTGCAAGGGTCTCAATCCTA
TTTGTAATTATTGAATAATAAAACAATTATAAATGTCAAATTTGTTTTTTATTAACGATACAAACCAAAC
GCAACAAGAACATTTGTAGTATTATCTATAATTGAAAACGCGTAGTTATAATCGCTGAGGTAATATTTAA
AATCATTTTCAAATGATTCACAGTTAATTTGCGACAATATAATTTTATTTTCACATAAACTAGACGCCTT
GTCGTCTTCTTCTTCGTATTCCTTCTCTTTTTCATTTTTCTCCTCATAAAAATTAACATAGTTATTATCG
TATCCATATATGTATCTATCGTATAGAGTAAATTTTTTGTTGTCATAAATATATATGTCTTTTTTAATGG
GGTGTATAGTACCGCTGCGCATAGTTTTTCTGTAATTTACAACAGTGCTATTTTCTGGTAGTTCTTCGGA
GTGTGTTGCTTTAATTATTAAATTTATATAATCAATGAATTTGGGATCGTCGGTTTTGTACAATATGTTG
CCGGCATAGTACGCAGCTTCTTCTAGTTCAATTACACCATTTTTTAGCAGCACCGGATTAACATAACTTT
CCAAAATGTTGTACGAACCGTTAAACAAAAACAGTTCACCTCCCTTTTCTATACTATTGTCTGCGAGCAG
TTGTTTGTTGTTAAAAATAACAGCCATTGTAATGAGACGCACAAACTAATATCACAAACTGGAAATGTCT
ATCAATATATAGTTGCTGATATCATGGAGATAATTAAAATGATAACCATCTCGCAAATAAATAAGTATTT
TACTGTTTTCGTAACAGTTTTGTAATAAAAAAACCTATAAATATTCCGGATTATTCATACCGTCCCACCA
TCGGGCGCGGATCTATGCTACTAGTAAATCAGTCACACCAAGGCTTCAATAAGGAACACACAAGCAAG
